Addgene plasmid #44246: pdCas9-humanized
Purpose: Expression of a catalytically inactive, human codon-optimized Cas9 under the control of Murine Stem Cell retroVirus LTR promoter for mammalian gene knockdown
Depositing lab: Stanley Qi. Depositing organization: University of California, San Francisco (UCSF). Publication: Repurposing CRISPR as an RNA-Guided Platform for Sequence-Specific Control of Gene Expression. Qi LS, Larson MH, Gilbert LA, Doudna JA, Weissman JS, Arkin AP, Lim WA. Cell. 2013 Feb 28;152(5):1173-83. doi: 10.1016/j.cell.2013.02.022. PubMed 23452860.
Backbone
  Vector backbone: pMSCVpuro
  Backbone manufacturer: Clontech
  Total vector size (bp): 10477
  Vector type: Mammalian Expression, Retroviral, CRISPR ; vector
  Selectable markers: Puromycin
Growth in bacteria
  Bacterial resistance: Ampicillin, 100 μg/mL
  Growth temperature: 37°C
  Growth strain: DH5alpha
  Copy number: High Copy
Gene/Insert
  Gene/Insert name: dead Cas9 with 3X NLS (alt name: Catalytically inactive Cas9)
  Species: H. sapiens (human)
  Insert size (bp): 4188
  Mutation: D10A H840A (catalytically inactive)
  Promoter: MSCV LTR promoter
  Tag / fusion protein: 3x NLS (C terminal on insert)
  Cloning method: Unknown
  Sequencing primers: 5′ CCGGAATTAGATCTCGCCACCATGGAC; 3′ CCGGTAGAATTCTATACCTTTCTCTTCT
Terms and licenses: Academic/Nonprofit Terms; Industry Terms: Not Available to Industry
Depositor comments: The dCas9 contains an N612K mutation that does not effect function.
How to cite: pdCas9-humanized was a gift from Stanley Qi (Addgene plasmid # 44246 ; http://n2t.net/addgene:44246 ; RRID:Addgene_44246)
