[The description below was written by a language model from this plasmid's Addgene catalogue record and the feature table of its GenBank file.]
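Description:
pdCas9-humanized is a 10,477 bp gammaretroviral expression plasmid built on the pMSCVpuro backbone for delivering a catalytically inactive Cas9 into mammalian cells. In bacteria it is maintained as a high-copy plasmid through a ColE1/pUC-type origin and selected with ampicillin via the bla gene. Remnants of the lac promoter/operator region sit in the bacterial portion of the backbone. The retroviral unit is bounded by 5′ and 3′ long terminal repeats of murine embryonic stem cell virus origin. It also carries the Psi packaging signal and a truncated, start-codon-less MMLV gag fragment, which together allow the transcript to be encapsidated when the plasmid is introduced into a packaging cell line that supplies the viral proteins in trans.

The payload is a human codon-optimized Streptococcus pyogenes dCas9 open reading frame preceded by a Kozak consensus and transcribed from the 5′ MSCV LTR promoter. The catalogue lists the insert species as human, which reflects the codon optimization. The D10A mutation in the RuvC domain and the H840A mutation in the HNH domain abolish nuclease activity while preserving RNA-guided DNA binding. The depositor also notes an N612K change said not to affect function. Three tandem SV40 nuclear localization signals at the C terminus direct the protein to the nucleus. Downstream, a mouse PGK promoter drives puromycin N-acetyltransferase, allowing selection of transduced or transfected cells. No guide RNA cassette is annotated, so a guide must be provided from a separate construct. The plasmid is intended for CRISPR interference, in which guide-directed dCas9 binds a target gene and represses its expression without cutting DNA. A second, 978 bp partial record covers only a fragment of the plasmid containing the Kozak sequence and adds no further features.
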