LOCUS       Exported 10477 bp ds-DNA circular SYN 12-MAY-2021
DEFINITION  Expression of a catalytically inactive, human codon-optimized Cas9
            under the control of Murine Stem Cell retroVirus LTR promoter for
            mammalian gene knockdown.
ACCESSION   .
VERSION     .
KEYWORDS    pdCas9-humanized
SOURCE      synthetic DNA construct
  ORGANISM  synthetic DNA construct
REFERENCE   1 (bases 1 to 10477)
  AUTHORS   Qi LS, Larson MH, Gilbert LA, Doudna JA, Weissman JS, Arkin AP, Lim
            WA
  TITLE     Repurposing CRISPR as an RNA-Guided Platform for Sequence-Specific
            Control of Gene Expression.
  JOURNAL   Cell. 2013 Feb 28;152(5):1173-83. doi: 10.1016/j.cell.2013.02.022.
  PUBMED    23452860
REFERENCE   2 (bases 1 to 10477)
  AUTHORS   .
  TITLE     Direct Submission
  JOURNAL   Exported May 12, 2021 from SnapGene Server 1.1.58
            http://www.snapgene.com
FEATURES             Location/Qualifiers
     source          1..10477
                     /organism="synthetic DNA construct"
                     /mol_type="other DNA"
     misc_feature    579..920
                     /label=MESV Psi
                     /note="packaging signal of murine embryonic stem cell
                     virus"
     CDS             987..1403
                     /label=gag (truncated)
                     /note="truncated Moloney murine leukemia virus (MMLV) gag
                     gene lacking the start codon"
     primer_bind     1333..1355
                     /label=pLXSN 5'
                     /note="Murine stem cell virus, forward primer. Also called
                     MSCV"
     primer_bind     1371..1387
                     /label=pBABE 5'
                     /note="Psi packaging signal, forward primer for pBABE
                     vectors"
     regulatory      1417..1426
                     /regulatory_class="other"
                     /note="vertebrate consensus sequence for strong initiation
                     of translation (Kozak, 1987)"
     CDS             1423..5526
                     /codon_start=1
                     /product="catalytically dead mutant of the Cas9
                     endonuclease from the Streptococcus pyogenes Type II
                     CRISPR/Cas system"
                     /label=dCas9
                     /note="RNA-guided DNA-binding protein that lacks
                     endonuclease activity due to the D10A mutation in the RuvC
                     catalytic domain and the H840A mutation in the HNH
                     catalytic domain"
                     /translation="MDKKYSIGLAIGTNSVGWAVITDEYKVPSKKFKVLGNTDRHSIKK
                     NLIGALLFDSGETAEATRLKRTARRRYTRRKNRICYLQEIFSNEMAKVDDSFFHRLEES
                     FLVEEDKKHERHPIFGNIVDEVAYHEKYPTIYHLRKKLVDSTDKADLRLIYLALAHMIK
                     FRGHFLIEGDLNPDNSDVDKLFIQLVQTYNQLFEENPINASGVDAKAILSARLSKSRRL
                     ENLIAQLPGEKKNGLFGNLIALSLGLTPNFKSNFDLAEDAKLQLSKDTYDDDLDNLLAQ
                     IGDQYADLFLAAKNLSDAILLSDILRVNTEITKAPLSASMIKRYDEHHQDLTLLKALVR
                     QQLPEKYKEIFFDQSKNGYAGYIDGGASQEEFYKFIKPILEKMDGTEELLVKLNREDLL
                     RKQRTFDNGSIPHQIHLGELHAILRRQEDFYPFLKDNREKIEKILTFRIPYYVGPLARG
                     NSRFAWMTRKSEETITPWNFEEVVDKGASAQSFIERMTNFDKNLPNEKVLPKHSLLYEY
                     FTVYNELTKVKYVTEGMRKPAFLSGEQKKAIVDLLFKTNRKVTVKQLKEDYFKKIECFD
                     SVEISGVEDRFNASLGTYHDLLKIIKDKDFLDNEENEDILEDIVLTLTLFEDREMIEER
                     LKTYAHLFDDKVMKQLKRRRYTGWGRLSRKLINGIRDKQSGKTILDFLKSDGFANRNFM
                     QLIHDDSLTFKEDIQKAQVSGQGDSLHEHIANLAGSPAIKKGILQTVKVVDELVKVMGR
                     HKPENIVIEMARENQTTQKGQKNSRERMKRIEEGIKELGSQILKEHPVENTQLQNEKLY
                     LYYLQNGRDMYVDQELDINRLSDYDVDAIVPQSFLKDDSIDNKVLTRSDKNRGKSDNVP
                     SEEVVKKMKNYWRQLLNAKLITQRKFDNLTKAERGGLSELDKAGFIKRQLVETRQITKH
                     VAQILDSRMNTKYDENDKLIREVKVITLKSKLVSDFRKDFQFYKVREINNYHHAHDAYL
                     NAVVGTALIKKYPKLESEFVYGDYKVYDVRKMIAKSEQEIGKATAKYFFYSNIMNFFKT
                     EITLANGEIRKRPLIETNGETGEIVWDKGRDFATVRKVLSMPQVNIVKKTEVQTGGFSK
                     ESILPKRNSDKLIARKKDWDPKKYGGFDSPTVAYSVLVVAKVEKGKSKKLKSVKELLGI
                     TIMERSSFEKNPIDFLEAKGYKEVKKDLIIKLPKYSLFELENGRKRMLASAGELQKGNE
                     LALPSKYVNFLYLASHYEKLKGSPEDNEQKQLFVEQHKHYLDEIIEQISEFSKRVILAD
                     ANLDKVLSAYNKHRDKPIREQAENIIHLFTLTNLGAPAAFKYFDTTIDRKRYTSTKEVL
                     DATLIHQSITGLYETRIDLSQLGGD"
     CDS             5539..5559
                     /codon_start=1
                     /product="nuclear localization signal of SV40 (simian virus
                     40) large T antigen"
                     /label=SV40 NLS
                     /translation="PKKKRKV"
     CDS             5563..5583
                     /codon_start=1
                     /product="nuclear localization signal of SV40 (simian virus
                     40) large T antigen"
                     /label=SV40 NLS
                     /translation="PKKKRKV"
     CDS             5587..5607
                     /codon_start=1
                     /product="nuclear localization signal of SV40 (simian virus
                     40) large T antigen"
                     /label=SV40 NLS
                     /translation="PKKKRKV"
     promoter        5620..6119
                     /label=PGK promoter
                     /note="mouse phosphoglycerate kinase 1 promoter"
     primer_bind     complement(5655..5678)
                     /label=MSCV-rev
                     /note="Murine stem cell virus, reverse primer"
     primer_bind     6052..6071
                     /label=mPGK-F
                     /note="Mouse PGK promoter, forward primer"
     CDS             6140..6739
                     /codon_start=1
                     /gene="pac from Streptomyces alboniger"
                     /product="puromycin N-acetyltransferase"
                     /label=PuroR
                     /note="confers resistance to puromycin"
                     /translation="MTEYKPTVRLATRDDVPRAVRTLAAAFADYPATRHTVDPDRHIER
                     VTELQELFLTRVGLDIGKVWVADDGAAVAVWTTPESVEAGAVFAEIGPRMAELSGSRLA
                     AQQQMEGLLAPHRPKEPAWFLATVGVSPDHQGKGLGSAVVLPGVEAAERAGVPAFLETS
                     APRNLPFYERLGFTVTADVEVPEGPRTWCMTRKPGA"
     primer_bind     complement(6140..6159)
                     /label=Puro-R
                     /note="Puromycin resistance gene, reverse primer. Also
                     called puro-variant-R"
     primer_bind     6636..6656
                     /label=Puro-F
                     /note="Puromycin resistance gene, forward primer"
     LTR             6839..7353
                     /label=3' LTR
                     /note="3' long terminal repeat from murine embryonic stem
                     cell virus"
     primer_bind     complement(7522..7538)
                     /label=M13 rev
                     /note="common sequencing primer, one of multiple similar
                     variants"
     primer_bind     complement(7522..7538)
                     /label=M13 Reverse
                     /note="In lacZ gene. Also called M13-rev"
     primer_bind     complement(7535..7557)
                     /label=M13/pUC Reverse
                     /note="In lacZ gene"
     protein_bind    7546..7562
                     /label=lac operator
                     /bound_moiety="lac repressor encoded by lacI"
                     /note="The lac repressor binds to the lac operator to
                     inhibit transcription in E. coli. This inhibition can be
                     relieved by adding lactose or
                     isopropyl-beta-D-thiogalactopyranoside (IPTG)."
     promoter        complement(7570..7600)
                     /label=lac promoter
                     /note="promoter for the E. coli lac operon"
     protein_bind    7615..7636
                     /label=CAP binding site
                     /bound_moiety="E. coli catabolite activator protein"
                     /note="CAP binding activates transcription in the presence
                     of cAMP."
     primer_bind     complement(7753..7770)
                     /label=L4440
                     /note="L4440 vector, forward primer"
     rep_origin      complement(7924..8512)
                     /direction=LEFT
                     /label=ori
                     /note="high-copy-number ColE1/pMB1/pBR322/pUC origin of
                     replication"
     primer_bind     complement(8004..8023)
                     /label=pBR322ori-F
                     /note="pBR322 origin, forward primer"
     CDS             complement(8683..9543)
                     /codon_start=1
                     /gene="bla"
                     /product="beta-lactamase"
                     /label=AmpR
                     /note="confers resistance to ampicillin, carbenicillin, and
                     related antibiotics"
                     /translation="MSIQHFRVALIPFFAAFCLPVFAHPETLVKVKDAEDQLGARVGYI
                     ELDLNSGKILESFRPEERFPMMSTFKVLLCGAVLSRIDAGQEQLGRRIHYSQNDLVEYS
                     PVTEKHLTDGMTVRELCSAAITMSDNTAANLLLTTIGGPKELTAFLHNMGDHVTRLDRW
                     EPELNEAIPNDERDTTMPVAMATTLRKLLTGELLTLASRQQLIDWMEADKVAGPLLRSA
                     LPAGWFIADKSGAGERGSRGIIAALGPDGKPSRIVVIYTTGSQATMDERNRQIAEIGAS
                     LIKHW"
     primer_bind     9306..9325
                     /label=Amp-R
                     /note="Ampicillin resistance gene, reverse primer"
     promoter        complement(9544..9648)
                     /gene="bla"
                     /label=AmpR promoter
     primer_bind     9716..9734
                     /label=pBRforEco
                     /note="pBR322 vectors, upsteam of EcoRI site, forward
                     primer"
     primer_bind     complement(9772..9794)
                     /label=pGEX 3'
                     /note="pGEX vectors, reverse primer"
     primer_bind     9894..9913
                     /label=pRS-marker
                     /note="pRS vectors, use to sequence yeast selectable
                     marker"
     primer_bind     10107..10129
                     /label=M13/pUC Forward
                     /note="In lacZ gene"
     primer_bind     10257..10276
                     /label=pBRrevBam
                     /note="pBR322 vectors, tet region, downstream of BamHI,
                     reverse primer"
     LTR             10476..515
                     /label=5' LTR
                     /note="5' long terminal repeat from murine embryonic stem
                     cell virus"
ORIGIN
        1 tgaaagaccc cacctgtagg tttggcaagc tagcttaagt aacgccattt tgcaaggcat
       61 ggaaaataca taactgagaa tagagaagtt cagatcaagg ttaggaacag agagacagca
      121 gaatatgggc caaacaggat atctgtggta agcagttcct gccccggctc agggccaaga
      181 acagatggtc cccagatgcg gtcccgccct cagcagtttc tagagaacca tcagatgttt
      241 ccagggtgcc ccaaggacct gaaatgaccc tgtgccttat ttgaactaac caatcagttc
      301 gcttctcgct tctgttcgcg cgcttctgct ccccgagctc aataaaagag cccacaaccc
      361 ctcactcggc gcgccagtcc tccgatagac tgcgtcgccc gggtacccgt attcccaata
      421 aagcctcttg ctgtttgcat ccgaatcgtg gactcgctga tccttgggag ggtctcctca
      481 gattgattga ctgcccacct cgggggtctt tcatttggag gttccaccga gatttggaga
      541 cccctgccca gggaccaccg acccccccgc cgggaggtaa gctggccagc ggtcgtttcg
      601 tgtctgtctc tgtctttgtg cgtgtttgtg ccggcatcta atgtttgcgc ctgcgtctgt
      661 actagttagc taactagctc tgtatctggc ggacccgtgg tggaactgac gagttctgaa
      721 cacccggccg caaccctggg agacgtccca gggactttgg gggccgtttt tgtggcccga
      781 cctgaggaag ggagtcgatg tggaatccga ccccgtcagg atatgtggtt ctggtaggag
      841 acgagaacct aaaacagttc ccgcctccgt ctgaattttt gctttcggtt tggaaccgaa
      901 gccgcgcgtc ttgtctgctg cagcgctgca gcatcgttct gtgttgtctc tgtctgactg
      961 tgtttctgta tttgtctgaa aattagggcc agactgttac cactccctta agtttgacct
     1021 taggtcactg gaaagatgtc gagcggatcg ctcacaacca gtcggtagat gtcaagaaga
     1081 gacgttgggt taccttctgc tctgcagaat ggccaacctt taacgtcgga tggccgcgag
     1141 acggcacctt taaccgagac ctcatcaccc aggttaagat caaggtcttt tcacctggcc
     1201 cgcatggaca cccagaccag gtcccctaca tcgtgacctg ggaagccttg gcttttgacc
     1261 cccctccctg ggtcaagccc tttgtacacc ctaagcctcc gcctcctctt cctccatccg
     1321 ccccgtctct cccccttgaa cctcctcgtt cgaccccgcc tcgatcctcc ctttatccag
     1381 ccctcactcc ttctctaggc gccggaatta gatctcgcca ccatggacaa gaagtattct
     1441 atcggactgg ccatcgggac taatagcgtc gggtgggccg tgatcactga cgagtacaag
     1501 gtgccctcta agaagttcaa ggtgctcggg aacaccgacc ggcattccat caagaaaaat
     1561 ctgatcggag ctctcctctt tgattcaggg gagaccgctg aagcaacccg cctcaagcgg
     1621 actgctagac ggcggtacac caggaggaag aaccggattt gttaccttca agagatattc
     1681 tccaacgaaa tggcaaaggt cgacgacagc ttcttccata ggctggaaga atcattcctc
     1741 gtggaagagg ataagaagca tgaacggcat cccatcttcg gtaatatcgt cgacgaggtg
     1801 gcctatcacg agaaataccc aaccatctac catcttcgca aaaagctggt ggactcaacc
     1861 gacaaggcag acctccggct tatctacctg gccctggccc acatgatcaa gttcagaggc
     1921 cacttcctga tcgagggcga cctcaatcct gacaatagcg atgtggataa actgttcatc
     1981 cagctggtgc agacttacaa ccagctcttt gaagagaacc ccatcaatgc aagcggagtc
     2041 gatgccaagg ccattctgtc agcccggctg tcaaagagcc gcagacttga gaatcttatc
     2101 gctcagctgc cgggtgaaaa gaaaaatgga ctgttcggga acctgattgc tctttcactt
     2161 gggctgactc ccaatttcaa gtctaatttc gacctggcag aggatgccaa gctgcaactg
     2221 tccaaggaca cctatgatga cgatctcgac aacctcctgg cccagatcgg tgaccaatac
     2281 gccgaccttt tccttgctgc taagaatctt tctgacgcca tcctgctgtc tgacattctc
     2341 cgcgtgaaca ctgaaatcac caaggcccct ctttcagctt caatgattaa gcggtatgat
     2401 gagcaccacc aggacctgac cctgcttaag gcactcgtcc ggcagcagct tccggagaag
     2461 tacaaggaaa tcttctttga ccagtcaaag aatggatacg ccggctacat cgacggaggt
     2521 gcctcccaag aggaatttta taagtttatc aaacctatcc ttgagaagat ggacggcacc
     2581 gaagagctcc tcgtgaaact gaatcgggag gatctgctgc ggaagcagcg cactttcgac
     2641 aatgggagca ttccccacca gatccatctt ggggagcttc acgccatcct tcggcgccaa
     2701 gaggacttct acccctttct taaggacaac agggagaaga ttgagaaaat tctcactttc
     2761 cgcatcccct actacgtggg acccctcgcc agaggaaata gccggtttgc ttggatgacc
     2821 agaaagtcag aagaaactat cactccctgg aacttcgaag aggtggtgga caagggagcc
     2881 agcgctcagt cattcatcga acggatgact aacttcgata agaacctccc caatgagaag
     2941 gtcctgccga aacattccct gctctacgag tactttaccg tgtacaacga gctgaccaag
     3001 gtgaaatatg tcaccgaagg gatgaggaag cccgcattcc tgtcaggcga acaaaagaag
     3061 gcaattgtgg accttctgtt caagaccaat agaaaggtga ccgtgaagca gctgaaggag
     3121 gactatttca agaaaattga atgcttcgac tctgtggaga ttagcggggt cgaagatcgg
     3181 ttcaacgcaa gcctgggtac ctaccatgat ctgcttaaga tcatcaagga caaggatttt
     3241 ctggacaatg aggagaacga ggacatcctt gaggacattg tcctgactct cactctgttc
     3301 gaggaccggg aaatgatcga ggagaggctt aagacctacg cccatctgtt cgacgataaa
     3361 gtgatgaagc aacttaaacg gagaagatat accggatggg gacgccttag ccgcaaactc
     3421 atcaacggaa tccgggacaa acagagcgga aagaccattc ttgatttcct taagagcgac
     3481 ggattcgcta atcgcaactt catgcaactt atccatgatg attccctgac ctttaaggag
     3541 gacatccaga aggcccaagt gtctggacaa ggtgactcac tgcacgagca tatcgcaaat
     3601 ctggctggtt cacccgctat taagaagggt attctccaga ccgtgaaagt cgtggacgag
     3661 ctggtcaagg tgatgggtcg ccataaacca gagaacattg tcatcgagat ggccagggaa
     3721 aaccagacta cccagaaggg acagaagaac agcagggagc ggatgaaaag aattgaggaa
     3781 gggattaagg agctcgggtc acagatcctt aaagagcacc cggtggaaaa cacccagctt
     3841 cagaatgaga agctctatct gtactacctt caaaatggac gcgatatgta tgtggaccaa
     3901 gagcttgata tcaacaggct ctcagactac gacgtggacg ccatcgtccc tcagagcttc
     3961 ctcaaagacg actcaattga caataaggtg ctgactcgct cagacaagaa ccggggaaag
     4021 tcagataacg tgccctcaga ggaagtcgtg aaaaagatga agaactattg gcgccagctt
     4081 ctgaacgcaa agctgatcac tcagcggaag ttcgacaatc tcactaaggc tgagaggggc
     4141 ggactgagcg aactggacaa agcaggattc attaaacggc aacttgtgga gactcggcag
     4201 attactaaac atgtcgccca aatccttgac tcacgcatga ataccaagta cgacgaaaac
     4261 gacaaactta tccgcgaggt gaaggtgatt accctgaagt ccaagctggt cagcgatttc
     4321 agaaaggact ttcaattcta caaagtgcgg gagatcaata actatcatca tgctcatgac
     4381 gcatatctga atgccgtggt gggaaccgcc ctgatcaaga agtacccaaa gctggaaagc
     4441 gagttcgtgt acggagacta caaggtctac gacgtgcgca agatgattgc caaatctgag
     4501 caggagatcg gaaaggccac cgcaaagtac ttcttctaca gcaacatcat gaatttcttc
     4561 aagaccgaaa tcacccttgc aaacggtgag atccggaaga ggccgctcat cgagactaat
     4621 ggggagactg gcgaaatcgt gtgggacaag ggcagagatt tcgctaccgt gcgcaaagtg
     4681 ctttctatgc ctcaagtgaa catcgtgaag aaaaccgagg tgcaaaccgg aggcttttct
     4741 aaggaatcaa tcctccccaa gcgcaactcc gacaagctca ttgcaaggaa gaaggattgg
     4801 gaccctaaga agtacggcgg attcgattca ccaactgtgg cttattctgt cctggtcgtg
     4861 gctaaggtgg aaaaaggaaa gtctaagaag ctcaagagcg tgaaggaact gctgggtatc
     4921 accattatgg agcgcagctc cttcgagaag aacccaattg actttctcga agccaaaggt
     4981 tacaaggaag tcaagaagga ccttatcatc aagctcccaa agtatagcct gttcgaactg
     5041 gagaatgggc ggaagcggat gctcgcctcc gctggcgaac ttcagaaggg taatgagctg
     5101 gctctcccct ccaagtacgt gaatttcctc taccttgcaa gccattacga gaagctgaag
     5161 gggagccccg aggacaacga gcaaaagcaa ctgtttgtgg agcagcataa gcattatctg
     5221 gacgagatca ttgagcagat ttccgagttt tctaaacgcg tcattctcgc tgatgccaac
     5281 ctcgataaag tccttagcgc atacaataag cacagagaca aaccaattcg ggagcaggct
     5341 gagaatatca tccacctgtt caccctcacc aatcttggtg cccctgccgc attcaagtac
     5401 ttcgacacca ccatcgaccg gaaacgctat acctccacca aagaagtgct ggacgccacc
     5461 ctcatccacc agagcatcac cggactttac gaaactcgga ttgacctctc acagctcgga
     5521 ggggatgagg gagctgatcc aaaaaagaag agaaaggtag atccaaaaaa gaagagaaag
     5581 gtagatccaa aaaagaagag aaaggtatag aattctaccg ggtaggggag gcgcttttcc
     5641 caaggcagtc tggagcatgc gctttagcag ccccgctggg cacttggcgc tacacaagtg
     5701 gcctctggcc tcgcacacat tccacatcca ccggtaggcg ccaaccggct ccgttctttg
     5761 gtggcccctt cgcgccacct tctactcctc ccctagtcag gaagttcccc cccgccccgc
     5821 agctcgcgtc gtgcaggacg tgacaaatgg aagtagcacg tctcactagt ctcgtgcaga
     5881 tggacagcac cgctgagcaa tggaagcggg taggcctttg gggcagcggc caatagcagc
     5941 tttgctcctt cgctttctgg gctcagaggc tgggaagggg tgggtccggg ggcgggctca
     6001 ggggcgggct caggggcggg gcgggcgccc gaaggtcctc cggaggcccg gcattctgca
     6061 cgcttcaaaa gcgcacgtct gccgcgctgt tctcctcttc ctcatctccg ggcctttcga
     6121 cctgcagccc aagcttacca tgaccgagta caagcccacg gtgcgcctcg ccacccgcga
     6181 cgacgtcccc agggccgtac gcaccctcgc cgccgcgttc gccgactacc ccgccacgcg
     6241 ccacaccgtc gatccggacc gccacatcga gcgggtcacc gagctgcaag aactcttcct
     6301 cacgcgcgtc gggctcgaca tcggcaaggt gtgggtcgcg gacgacggcg ccgcggtggc
     6361 ggtctggacc acgccggaga gcgtcgaagc gggggcggtg ttcgccgaga tcggcccgcg
     6421 catggccgag ttgagcggtt cccggctggc cgcgcagcaa cagatggaag gcctcctggc
     6481 gccgcaccgg cccaaggagc ccgcgtggtt cctggccacc gtcggcgtct cgcccgacca
     6541 ccagggcaag ggtctgggca gcgccgtcgt gctccccgga gtggaggcgg ccgagcgcgc
     6601 cggggtgccc gccttcctgg agacctccgc gccccgcaac ctccccttct acgagcggct
     6661 cggcttcacc gtcaccgccg acgtcgaggt gcccgaagga ccgcgcacct ggtgcatgac
     6721 ccgcaagccc ggtgcctgac gcccgcccca cgacccgcag cgcccgaccg aaaggagcgc
     6781 acgaccccat gcatcgataa aataaaagat tttatttagt ctccagaaaa aggggggaat
     6841 gaaagacccc acctgtaggt ttggcaagct agcttaagta acgccatttt gcaaggcatg
     6901 gaaaatacat aactgagaat agagaagttc agatcaaggt taggaacaga gagacagcag
     6961 aatatgggcc aaacaggata tctgtggtaa gcagttcctg ccccggctca gggccaagaa
     7021 cagatggtcc ccagatgcgg tcccgccctc agcagtttct agagaaccat cagatgtttc
     7081 cagggtgccc caaggacctg aaatgaccct gtgccttatt tgaactaacc aatcagttcg
     7141 cttctcgctt ctgttcgcgc gcttctgctc cccgagctca ataaaagagc ccacaacccc
     7201 tcactcggcg cgccagtcct ccgatagact gcgtcgcccg ggtacccgtg tatccaataa
     7261 accctcttgc agttgcatcc gacttgtggt ctcgctgttc cttgggaggg tctcctctga
     7321 gtgattgact acccgtcagc gggggtcttt catgggtaac agtttcttga agttggagaa
     7381 caacattctg agggtaggag tcgaatatta agtaatcctg actcaattag ccactgtttt
     7441 gaatccacat actccaatac tcctgaaata gttcattatg gacagcgcag aagagctggg
     7501 gagaattaat tcgtaatcat ggtcatagct gtttcctgtg tgaaattgtt atccgctcac
     7561 aattccacac aacatacgag ccggaagcat aaagtgtaaa gcctggggtg cctaatgagt
     7621 gagctaactc acattaattg cgttgcgctc actgcccgct ttccagtcgg gaaacctgtc
     7681 gtgccagctg cattaatgaa tcggccaacg cgcggggaga ggcggtttgc gtattgggcg
     7741 ctcttccgct tcctcgctca ctgactcgct gcgctcggtc gttcggctgc ggcgagcggt
     7801 atcagctcac tcaaaggcgg taatacggtt atccacagaa tcaggggata acgcaggaaa
     7861 gaacatgtga gcaaaaggcc agcaaaaggc caggaaccgt aaaaaggccg cgttgctggc
     7921 gtttttccat aggctccgcc cccctgacga gcatcacaaa aatcgacgct caagtcagag
     7981 gtggcgaaac ccgacaggac tataaagata ccaggcgttt ccccctggaa gctccctcgt
     8041 gcgctctcct gttccgaccc tgccgcttac cggatacctg tccgcctttc tcccttcggg
     8101 aagcgtggcg ctttctcata gctcacgctg taggtatctc agttcggtgt aggtcgttcg
     8161 ctccaagctg ggctgtgtgc acgaaccccc cgttcagccc gaccgctgcg ccttatccgg
     8221 taactatcgt cttgagtcca acccggtaag acacgactta tcgccactgg cagcagccac
     8281 tggtaacagg attagcagag cgaggtatgt aggcggtgct acagagttct tgaagtggtg
     8341 gcctaactac ggctacacta gaaggacagt atttggtatc tgcgctctgc tgaagccagt
     8401 taccttcgga aaaagagttg gtagctcttg atccggcaaa caaaccaccg ctggtagcgg
     8461 tggttttttt gtttgcaagc agcagattac gcgcagaaaa aaaggatctc aagaagatcc
     8521 tttgatcttt tctacggggt ctgacgctca gtggaacgaa aactcacgtt aagggatttt
     8581 ggtcatgaga ttatcaaaaa ggatcttcac ctagatcctt ttaaattaaa aatgaagttt
     8641 taaatcaatc taaagtatat atgagtaaac ttggtctgac agttaccaat gcttaatcag
     8701 tgaggcacct atctcagcga tctgtctatt tcgttcatcc atagttgcct gactccccgt
     8761 cgtgtagata actacgatac gggagggctt accatctggc cccagtgctg caatgatacc
     8821 gcgagaccca cgctcaccgg ctccagattt atcagcaata aaccagccag ccggaagggc
     8881 cgagcgcaga agtggtcctg caactttatc cgcctccatc cagtctatta attgttgccg
     8941 ggaagctaga gtaagtagtt cgccagttaa tagtttgcgc aacgttgttg ccattgctac
     9001 aggcatcgtg gtgtcacgct cgtcgtttgg tatggcttca ttcagctccg gttcccaacg
     9061 atcaaggcga gttacatgat cccccatgtt gtgcaaaaaa gcggttagct ccttcggtcc
     9121 tccgatcgtt gtcagaagta agttggccgc agtgttatca ctcatggtta tggcagcact
     9181 gcataattct cttactgtca tgccatccgt aagatgcttt tctgtgactg gtgagtactc
     9241 aaccaagtca ttctgagaat agtgtatgcg gcgaccgagt tgctcttgcc cggcgtcaat
     9301 acgggataat accgcgccac atagcagaac tttaaaagtg ctcatcattg gaaaacgttc
     9361 ttcggggcga aaactctcaa ggatcttacc gctgttgaga tccagttcga tgtaacccac
     9421 tcgtgcaccc aactgatctt cagcatcttt tactttcacc agcgtttctg ggtgagcaaa
     9481 aacaggaagg caaaatgccg caaaaaaggg aataagggcg acacggaaat gttgaatact
     9541 catactcttc ctttttcaat attattgaag catttatcag ggttattgtc tcatgagcgg
     9601 atacatattt gaatgtattt agaaaaataa acaaataggg gttccgcgca catttccccg
     9661 aaaagtgcca cctgacgtct aagaaaccat tattatcatg acattaacct ataaaaatag
     9721 gcgtatcacg aggccctttc gtctcgcgcg tttcggtgat gacggtgaaa acctctgaca
     9781 catgcagctc ccggagacgg tcacagcttg tctgtaagcg gatgccggga gcagacaagc
     9841 ccgtcagggc gcgtcagcgg gtgttggcgg gtgtcggggc tggcttaact atgcggcatc
     9901 agagcagatt gtactgagag tgcaccatat gcggtgtgaa ataccgcaca gatgcgtaag
     9961 gagaaaatac cgcatcaggc gccattcgcc attcaggctg cgcaactgtt gggaagggcg
    10021 atcggtgcgg gcctcttcgc tattacgcca gctggcgaaa gggggatgtg ctgcaaggcg
    10081 attaagttgg gtaacgccag ggttttccca gtcacgacgt tgtaaaacga cggcgcaagg
    10141 aatggtgcat gcaaggagat ggcgcccaac agtcccccgg ccacggggcc tgccaccata
    10201 cccacgccga aacaagcgct catgagcccg aagtggcgag cccgatcttc cccatcggtg
    10261 atgtcggcga tataggcgcc agcaaccgca cctgtggcgc cggtgatgcc ggccacgatg
    10321 cgtccggcgt agaggcgatt agtccaattt gttaaagaca ggatatcagt ggtccaggct
    10381 ctagttttga ctcaacaata tcaccagctg aagcctatag agtacgagcc atagataaaa
    10441 taaaagattt tatttagtct ccagaaaaag gggggaa
//
