LOCUS       Exported 978 bp ds-DNA linear SYN 17-MAY-2021
DEFINITION  Expression of a catalytically inactive, human codon-optimized Cas9
            under the control of Murine Stem Cell retroVirus LTR promoter for
            mammalian gene knockdown.
ACCESSION   .
VERSION     .
KEYWORDS    pdCas9-humanized
SOURCE      synthetic DNA construct
  ORGANISM  synthetic DNA construct
REFERENCE   1 (bases 1 to 978)
  AUTHORS   Qi LS, Larson MH, Gilbert LA, Doudna JA, Weissman JS, Arkin AP, Lim
            WA
  TITLE     Repurposing CRISPR as an RNA-Guided Platform for Sequence-Specific
            Control of Gene Expression.
  JOURNAL   Cell. 2013 Feb 28;152(5):1173-83. doi: 10.1016/j.cell.2013.02.022.
  PUBMED    23452860
REFERENCE   2 (bases 1 to 978)
  AUTHORS   .
  TITLE     Direct Submission
  JOURNAL   Exported May 17, 2021 from SnapGene Server 1.1.58
            http://www.snapgene.com
FEATURES             Location/Qualifiers
     source          1..978
                     /organism="synthetic DNA construct"
                     /mol_type="other DNA"
     regulatory      40..49
                     /regulatory_class="other"
                     /note="vertebrate consensus sequence for strong initiation
                     of translation (Kozak, 1987)"
ORIGIN
        1 cagccctcac tccttctcta ggcgccggaa ttagatctcg ccaccatgga caagaagtat
       61 tctatcggac tggccatcgg gactaatagc gtcgggtggg ccgtgatcac tgacgagtac
      121 aaggtgccct ctaagaagtt caaggtgctc gggaacaccg accggcattc catcaagaaa
      181 aatctgatcg gagctctcct ctttgattca ggggagaccg ctgaagcaac ccgcctcaag
      241 cggactgcta gacggcggta caccaggagg aagaaccgga tttgttacct tcaagagata
      301 ttctccaacg aaatggcaaa ggtcgacgac agcttcttcc ataggctgga agaatcattc
      361 ctcgtggaag aggataagaa gcatgaacgg catcccatct tcggtaatat cgtcgacgag
      421 gtggcctatc acgagaaata cccaaccatc taccatcttc gcaaaaagct ggtggactca
      481 accgacaagg cagacctccg gcttatctac ctggccctgg cccacatgat caagttcaga
      541 ggccacttcc tgatcgaggg cgacctcaat cctgacaata gcgatgtgga taaactgttc
      601 atccagctgg tgcagactta caaccagctc tttgaagaga accccatcaa tgcaagcgga
      661 gtcgatgcca aggccattct gtcagcccgg ctgtcaaaga gccgcagact tgagaatctt
      721 atcgctcagc tgccgggtga aaagaaaaat ggactgttcg ggaacctgat tgctctttca
      781 cttgggctga ctcccaattt caagtctaat ttcgacctgg cagaggatgc caagctgcaa
      841 ctgtccaagg acacctatga tgacgatctc gacaacctcc tggcccagat cggtgaccaa
      901 tacgccgacc ttttccttgc tgctaagaat ctttctgacg ccatcctgct gtctgacatt
      961 ctccgcgtga acactgaa
//
