>Addgene plasmid #44246 | pdCas9-humanized | addgene partial sequence | sequence record 76258 | hdCas9-R1 5'-CCTTTCTGAAATCGCTGACC-3'
CCTCGCGGATAAGTTTGTCGTTTTCGTCGTACTTGGTATTCATGCGTGAGTCAAGGATTTGGGCGACATG
TTTAGTAATCTGCCGAGTCTCCACAAGTTGCCGTTTAATGAATCCTGCTTTGTCCAGTTCGCTCAGTCCG
CCCCTCTCAGCCTTAGTGAGATTGTCGAACTTCCGCTGAGTGATCAGCTTTGCGTTCAGAAGCTGGCGCC
AATAGTTCTTCATCTTTTTCACGACTTCCTCTGAGGGCACGTTATCTGACTTTCCCCGGTTCTTGTCTGA
GCGAGTCAGCACCTTATTGTCAATTGAGTCGTCTTTGAGGAAGCTCTGAGGGACGATGGCGTCCACGTCG
TAGTCTGAGAGCCTGTTGATATCAAGCTCTTGGTCCACATACATATCGCGTCCATTTTGAAGGTAGTACA
GATAGAGCTTCTCATTCTGAAGCTGGGTGTTTTCCACCGGGTGCTCTTTAAGGATCTGTGACCCGAGCTC
CTTAATCCCTTCCTCAATTCTTTTCATCCGCTCCCTGCTGTTCTTCTGTCCCTTCTGGGTAGTCTGGTTT
TCCCTGGCCATCTCGATGACAATGTTCTCTGGTTTATGGCGACCCATCACCTTGACCAGCTCGTCCACGA
CTTTCACGGTCTGGAGAATACCCTTCTTAATAGCGGGTGAACCAGCCAGATTTGCGATATGCTCGTGCAG
TGAGTCACCTTGTCCAGACACTTGGGCCTTCTGGATGTCCTCCTTAAAGGTCAGGGAATCATCATGGATA
AGTTGCATGAAGTTGCGATTAGCGAATCCGTCGCTCTTAAGGAAATCAAGAATGGTCTTTCCGCTCTGTT
TGTCCCGGATTCCGTTGATGAGTTTGCGGCTAAGGCGTCCCCATCCGGTATATCTTCTCCGTTTAAGTTG
CTTCATCACTTTATCGTC
