>Addgene plasmid #44246 | pdCas9-humanized | addgene partial sequence | sequence record 79073 | MSCV_C_rev2 5'-ggccagaggccacttgtgtagcgcc-3'
TAAGCGCATGCTCCAGACTGCCTTGGGAAAAGCGCCTCCCCTACCCGGTAGAATTCTATACCTTTCTCTT
CTTTTTTGGATCTACCTTTCTCTTCTTTTTTGGATCTACCTTTCTCTTCTTTTTTGGATCAGCTCCCTCA
TCCCCTCCGAGCTGTGAGAGGTCAATCCGAGTTTCGTAAAGTCCGGTGATGCTCTGGTGGATGAGGGTGG
CGTCCAGCACTTCTTTGGTGGAGGTATAGCGTTTCCGGTCGATGGTGGTGTCGAAGTACTTGAATGCGGC
AGGGGCACCAAGATTGGTGAGGGTGAACAGGTGGATGATATTCTCAGCCTGCTCCCGAATTGGTTTGTCT
CTGTGCTTATTGTATGCGCTAAGGACTTTATCGAGGTTGGCATCAGCGAGAATGACGCGTTTAGAAAACT
CGGAAATCTGCTCAATGATCTCGTCCAGATAATGCTTATGCTGCTCCACAAACAGTTGCTTTTGCTCGTT
GTCCTCGGGGCTCCCCTTCAGCTTCTCGTAATGGCTTGCAAGGTAGAGGAAATTCACGTACTTGGAGGGG
AGAGCCAGCTCATTACCCTTCTGAAGTTCGCCAGCGGAGGCGAGCATCCGCTTCCGCCCATTCTCCAGTT
CGAACAGGCTATACTTTGGGAGCTTGATGATAAGGTCCTTCTTGACTTCCTTGTAACCTTTGGCTTCGAG
AAAGTCAATTGGGTTCTTCTCGAAGGAGCTGCGCTCCATAATGGTGATACCCAGCAGTTCCTTCACGCTC
TTGAGCTTCTTAGACTTTCCTTTTTCCACCTTAGCCACGACCAGGACAGAATAAGCCACAGTTGGTGAAT
CGAATCCGCCGTACTTCTTAGGGTCCCAATCCTTCTTCCTTGCAATGAGCTTGTCGGA
