>Addgene plasmid #44246 | pdCas9-humanized | addgene partial sequence | sequence record 80238 | mPGK_F
TCTCCGGGCCTTTCGACCTGCAGCCCAAGCTTACCATGACCGAGTACAAGCCCACGGTGCGCCTCGCCAC
CCGCGACGACGTCCCCAGGGCCGTACGCACCCTCGCCGCCGCGTTCGCCGACTACCCCGCCACGCGCCAC
ACCGTCGATCCGGACCGCCACATCGAGCGGGTCACCGAGCTGCAAGAACTCTTCCTCACGCGCGTCGGGC
TCGACATCGGCAAGGTGTGGGTCGCGGACGACGGCGCCGCGGTGGCGGTCTGGACCACGCCGGAGAGCGT
CGAAGCGGGGGCGGTGTTCGCCGAGATCGGCCCGCGCATGGCCGAGTTGAGCGGTTCCCGGCTGGCCGCG
CAGCAACAGATGGAAGGCCTCCTGGCGCCGCACCGGCCCAAGGAGCCCGCGTGGTTCCTGGCCACCGTCG
GCGTCTCGCCCGACCACCAGGGCAAGGGTCTGGGCAGCGCCGTCGTGCTCCCCGGAGTGGAGGCGGCCGA
GCGCGCCGGGGTGCCCGCCTTCCTGGAGACCTCCGCGCCCCGCAACCTCCCCTTCTACGAGCGGCTCGGC
TTCACCGTCACCGCCGACGTCGAGGTGCCCGAAGGACCGCGCACCTGGTGCATGACCCGCAAGCCCGGTG
CCTGACGCCCGCCCCACGACCCGCAGCGCCCGACCGAAAGGAGCGCACGACCCCATGCATCGATAAAATA
AAAGATTTTATTTAGTCTCCAGAAAAAGGGGGGAATGAAAGACCCCACCTGTAGGTTTGGCAAGCTAGCT
TAAGTAACGCCATTTTGC
